>Addgene plasmid #101215 | pJSC114 - Bacterial expression plasmid for SpCas9 eSpCas9(1.1) variant | addgene full sequence | sequence record 194634 | Addgene NGS Result
CACTTCAAGAACTCTGTAGCACCGCCTACATACCTCGCTCTGCTAATCCTGTTACCAGTGGCTGCTGCCA
GTGGCGATAAGTCGTGTCTTACCGGGTTGGACTCAAGACGATAGTTACCGGATAAGGCGCAGCGGTCGGG
CTGAACGGGGGGTTCGTGCACACAGCCCAGCTTGGAGCGAACGACCTACACCGAACTGAGATACCTACAG
CGTGAGCTATGAGAAAGCGCCACGCTTCCCGAAGGGAGAAAGGCGGACAGGTATCCGGTAAGCGGCAGGG
TCGGAACAGGAGAGCGCACGAGGGAGCTTCCAGGGGGAAACGCCTGGTATCTTTATAGTCCTGTCGGGTT
TCGCCACCTCTGACTTGAGCGTCGATTTTTGTGATGCTCGTCAGGGGGGCGGAGCCTATGGAAAAACGCC
AGCAACGCGGCCTTTTTACGGTTCCTGGCCTTTTGCTGGCCTTTTGCTCACATGTTCTTTCCTGCGTTAT
CCCCTGATTCTGTGGATAACCGTATTACCGCCTTTGAGTGAGCTGATACCGCTCGCCGCAGCCGAACGAC
CGAGCGCAGCGAGTCAGTGAGCGAGGAAGCGGAAGAGCGCCTGATGCGGTATTTTCTCCTTACGCATCTG
TGCGGTATTTCACACCGCAATGGTGCACTCTCAGTACAATCTGCTCTGATGCCGCATAGTTAAGCCAGTA
TACACTCCGCTATCGCTACGTGACTGGGTCATGGCTGCGCCCCGACACCCGCCAACACCCGCTGACGCGC
CCTGACGGGCTTGTCTGCTCCCGGCATCCGCTTACAGACAAGCTGTGACCGTCTCCGGGAGCTGCATGTG
TCAGAGGTTTTCACCGTCATCACCGAAACGCGCGAGGCAGCTGCGGTAAAGCTCATCAGCGTGGTCGTGA
AGCGATTCACAGATGTCTGCCTGTTCATCCGCGTCCAGCTCGTTGAGTTTCTCCAGAAGCGTTAATGTCT
GGCTTCTGATAAAGCGGGCCATGTTAAGGGCGGTTTTTTCCTGTTTGGTCACTGATGCCTCCGTGTAAGG
GGGATTTCTGTTCATGGGGGTAATGATACCGATGAAACGAGAGAGGATGCTCACGATACGGGTTACTGAT
GATGAACATGCCCGGTTACTGGAACGTTGTGAGGGTAAACAACTGGCGGTATGGATGCGGCGGGACCAGA
GAAAAATCACTCAGGGTCAATGCCAGCGCTTCGTTAATACAGATGTAGGTGTTCCACAGGGTAGCCAGCA
GCATCCTGCGATGCAGATCCGGAACATAATGGTGCAGGGCGCTGACTTCCGCGTTTCCAGACTTTACGAA
ACACGGAAACCGAAGACCATTCATGTTGTTGCTCAGGTCGCAGACGTTTTGCAGCAGCAGTCGCTTCACG
TTCGCTCGCGTATCGGTGATTCATTCTGCTAACCAGTAAGGCAACCCCGCCAGCCTAGCCGGGTCCTCAA
CGACAGGAGCACGATCATGCGCACCCGTGGCCAGGACCCAACGCTGCCCGAGATGCGCCGCGTGCGGCTG
CTGGAGATGGCGGACGCGATGGATATGTTCTGCCAAGGGTTGGTTTGCGCATTCACAGTTCTCCGCAAGA
ATTGATTGGCTCCAATTCTTGGAGTGGTGAATCCGTTAGCGAGGTGCCGCCGGCTTCCATTCAGGTCGAG
GTGGCCCGGCTCCATGCACCGCGACGCAACGCGGGGAGGCAGACAAGGTATAGGGCGGCGCCTACAATCC
ATGCCAACCCGTTCCATGTGCTCGCCGAGGCGGCATAAATCGCCGTGACGATCAGCGGTCCAATGATCGA
AGTTAGGCTGGTAAGAGCCGCGAGCGATCCTTGAAGCTGTCCCTGATGGTCGTCATCTACCTGCCTGGAC
AGCATGGCCTGCAACGCGGGCATCCCGATGCCGCCGGAAGCGAGAAGAATCATAATGGGGAAGGCCATCC
AGCCTCGCGTCGCGAACGCCAGCAAGACGTAGCCCAGCGCGTCGGCCGCCATGCCGGCGATAATGGCCTG
CTTCTCGCCGAAACGTTTGGTGGCGGGACCAGTGACGAAGGCTTGAGCGAGGGCGTGCAAGATTCCGAAT
ACCGCAAGCGACAGGCCGATCATCGTCGCGCTCCAGCGAAAGCGGTCCTCGCCGAAAATGACCCAGAGCG
CTGCCGGCACCTGTCCTACGAGTTGCATGATAAAGAAGACAGTCATAAGTGCGGCGACGATAGTCATGCC
CCGCGCCCACCGGAAGGAGCTGACTGGGTTGAAGGCTCTCAAGGGCATCGGTCGACGCTCTCCCTTATGC
GACTCCTGCATTAGGAAGCAGCCCAGTAGTAGGTTGAGGCCGTTGAGCACCGCCGCCGCAAGGAATGGTG
CATGCAAGGAGATGGCGCCCAACAGTCCCCCGGCCACGGGGCCTGCCACCATACCCACGCCGAAACAAGC
GCTCATGAGCCCGAAGTGGCGAGCCCGATCTTCCCCATCGGTGATGTCGGCGATATAGGCGCCAGCAACC
GCACCTGTGGCGCCGGTGATGCCGGCCACGATGCGTCCGGCGTAGAGGATCGAGATCTCGATCCCGCGAA
ATTAATACGACTCACTATAGGGAGACCACAACGGTTTCCCTCTAGTGCCGGCTCCGGAGAGCTCTTTAAT
TAAGCGGCCGCCCTGCAGGACTCGAGTTCTAGAAATAATTTTGTTTAACTTTAAGAAGGAGATATACATA
TGAAATCTTCTCACCATCACCATCACCATCACCATCACCATGGTTCTTCTATGAAAATCGAAGAAGGTAA
ACTGGTAATCTGGATTAACGGCGATAAAGGCTATAACGGTCTCGCTGAAGTCGGTAAGAAATTCGAGAAA
GATACCGGAATTAAAGTCACCGTTGAGCATCCGGATAAACTGGAAGAGAAATTCCCACAGGTTGCGGCAA
CTGGCGATGGCCCTGACATTATCTTCTGGGCACACGACCGCTTTGGTGGCTACGCTCAATCTGGCCTGTT
GGCTGAAATCACCCCGGACAAAGCGTTCCAGGACAAGCTGTATCCGTTTACCTGGGATGCCGTACGTTAC
AACGGCAAGCTGATTGCTTACCCGATCGCTGTTGAAGCGTTATCGCTGATTTATAACAAAGATCTGCTGC
CGAACCCGCCAAAAACCTGGGAAGAGATCCCGGCGCTGGATAAAGAACTGAAAGCGAAAGGTAAGAGCGC
GCTGATGTTCAACCTGCAAGAACCGTACTTCACCTGGCCGCTGATTGCTGCTGACGGGGGTTATGCGTTC
AAGTATGAAAACGGCAAGTACGACATTAAAGACGTGGGCGTGGATAACGCTGGCGCGAAAGCGGGTCTGA
CCTTCCTGGTTGACCTGATTAAAAACAAACACATGAATGCAGACACCGATTACTCCATCGCAGAAGCTGC
CTTTAATAAAGGCGAAACAGCGATGACCATCAACGGCCCGTGGGCATGGTCCAACATCGACACCAGCAAA
GTGAATTATGGTGTAACGGTACTGCCGACCTTCAAGGGTCAACCATCCAAACCGTTCGTTGGCGTGCTGA
GCGCAGGTATTAACGCCGCCAGTCCGAACAAAGAGCTGGCAAAAGAGTTCCTCGAAAACTATCTGCTGAC
TGATGAAGGTCTGGAAGCGGTTAATAAAGACAAACCGCTGGGTGCCGTAGCGCTGAAGTCTTACGAGGAA
GAGTTGGCGAAAGATCCACGTATTGCCGCCACTATGGAAAACGCCCAGAAAGGTGAAATCATGCCGAACA
TCCCGCAGATGTCCGCTTTCTGGTATGCCGTGCGTACTGCGGTGATCAACGCCGCCAGCGGTCGTCAGAC
TGTCGATGAAGCCCTGAAAGACGCGCAGACTAATTCGAGCTCGAACAACAACAACAATAACAATAACAAC
AACCTCGGGATCGAGGAAAACCTGTACTTCCAATCCAATGCAATGGATAAGAAATACTCAATAGGCTTAG
ATATCGGCACAAATAGCGTCGGATGGGCGGTGATCACTGATGAATATAAGGTTCCGTCTAAAAAGTTCAA
GGTTCTGGGAAATACAGACCGCCACAGTATCAAAAAAAATCTTATAGGGGCTCTTTTATTTGACAGTGGA
GAGACAGCGGAAGCGACTCGTCTCAAACGGACAGCTCGTAGAAGGTATACACGTCGGAAGAATCGTATTT
GTTATCTACAGGAGATTTTTTCAAATGAGATGGCGAAAGTAGATGATAGTTTCTTTCATCGACTTGAAGA
GTCTTTTTTGGTGGAAGAAGACAAGAAGCATGAACGTCATCCTATTTTTGGAAATATAGTAGATGAAGTT
GCTTATCATGAGAAATATCCAACTATCTATCATCTGCGAAAAAAATTGGTAGATTCTACTGATAAAGCGG
ATTTGCGCTTAATCTATTTGGCCTTAGCGCATATGATTAAGTTTCGTGGTCATTTTTTGATTGAGGGAGA
TTTAAATCCTGATAATAGTGATGTGGACAAACTATTTATCCAGTTGGTACAAACCTACAATCAATTATTT
GAAGAAAACCCTATTAACGCAAGTGGAGTAGATGCTAAAGCGATTCTTTCTGCACGATTGAGTAAATCAA
GACGATTAGAAAATCTCATTGCTCAGCTCCCCGGTGAGAAGAAAAATGGCTTATTTGGGAATCTCATTGC
TTTGTCATTGGGTTTGACCCCTAATTTTAAATCAAATTTTGATTTGGCAGAAGATGCTAAATTACAGCTT
TCAAAAGATACTTACGATGATGATTTAGATAATTTATTGGCGCAAATTGGAGATCAATATGCTGATTTGT
TTTTGGCAGCTAAGAATTTATCAGATGCTATTTTACTTTCAGATATCCTAAGAGTAAATACTGAAATAAC
TAAGGCTCCCCTATCAGCTTCAATGATTAAACGCTACGATGAACATCATCAAGACTTGACTCTTTTAAAA
GCTTTAGTTCGACAACAACTTCCAGAAAAGTATAAAGAAATCTTTTTTGATCAATCAAAAAACGGATATG
CAGGTTATATTGATGGGGGAGCTAGCCAAGAAGAATTTTATAAATTTATCAAACCAATTTTAGAAAAAAT
GGATGGTACTGAGGAATTATTGGTGAAACTAAATCGTGAAGATTTGCTGCGCAAGCAACGGACCTTTGAC
AACGGCTCTATTCCCCATCAAATTCACTTGGGTGAGCTGCATGCTATTTTGAGAAGACAAGAAGACTTTT
ATCCATTTTTAAAAGACAATCGTGAGAAGATTGAAAAAATCTTGACTTTTCGAATTCCTTATTATGTTGG
TCCATTGGCGCGTGGCAATAGTCGTTTTGCATGGATGACTCGGAAGTCTGAAGAAACAATTACCCCATGG
AATTTTGAAGAAGTTGTCGATAAAGGTGCTTCAGCTCAATCATTTATTGAACGCATGACAAACTTTGATA
AAAATCTTCCAAATGAAAAAGTACTACCAAAACATAGTTTGCTTTATGAGTATTTTACGGTTTATAACGA
ATTGACAAAGGTCAAATATGTTACTGAAGGAATGCGAAAACCAGCATTTCTTTCAGGTGAACAGAAGAAA
GCCATTGTTGATTTACTCTTCAAAACAAATCGAAAAGTAACCGTTAAGCAATTAAAAGAAGATTATTTCA
AAAAAATAGAATGTTTTGATAGTGTTGAAATTTCAGGAGTTGAAGATAGATTTAATGCTTCATTAGGTAC
CTACCATGATTTGCTAAAAATTATTAAAGATAAAGATTTTTTGGATAATGAAGAAAATGAAGATATCTTA
GAGGATATTGTTTTAACATTGACCTTATTTGAAGATAGGGAGATGATTGAGGAAAGACTTAAAACATATG
CTCACCTCTTTGATGATAAGGTGATGAAACAGCTTAAACGTCGCCGTTATACTGGTTGGGGACGTTTGTC
TCGAAAATTGATTAATGGTATTAGGGATAAGCAATCTGGCAAAACAATATTAGATTTTTTGAAATCAGAT
GGTTTTGCCAATCGCAATTTTATGCAGCTGATCCATGATGATAGTTTGACATTTAAAGAAGACATTCAAA
AAGCACAAGTGTCTGGACAAGGCGATAGTTTACATGAACATATTGCAAATTTAGCTGGTAGCCCTGCTAT
TAAAAAAGGTATTTTACAGACTGTAAAAGTTGTTGATGAATTGGTCAAAGTAATGGGGCGGCATAAGCCA
GAAAATATCGTTATTGAAATGGCACGTGAAAATCAGACAACTCAAAAGGGCCAGAAAAATTCGCGAGAGC
GTATGAAACGAATCGAAGAAGGTATCAAAGAATTAGGAAGTCAGATTCTTAAAGAGCATCCTGTTGAAAA
TACTCAATTGCAAAATGAAAAGCTCTATCTCTATTATCTCCAAAATGGAAGAGACATGTATGTGGACCAA
GAATTAGATATTAATCGTTTAAGTGATTATGATGTCGATCACATTGTTCCACAAAGTTTCCTTGCCGACG
ATTCAATAGACAATAAGGTCTTAACGCGTTCTGATAAAAATCGTGGTAAATCGGATAACGTTCCAAGTGA
AGAAGTAGTCAAAAAGATGAAAAACTATTGGAGACAACTTCTAAACGCCAAGTTAATCACTCAACGTAAG
TTTGATAATTTAACGAAAGCTGAACGTGGAGGTTTGAGTGAACTTGATAAAGCTGGTTTTATCAAACGCC
AATTGGTTGAAACTCGCCAAATCACTAAGCATGTGGCACAAATTTTGGATAGTCGCATGAATACTAAATA
CGATGAAAATGATAAACTTATTCGAGAGGTTAAAGTGATTACCTTAAAATCTAAATTAGTTTCTGACTTC
CGAAAAGATTTCCAATTCTATAAAGTACGTGAGATTAACAATTACCATCATGCCCATGATGCGTATCTAA
ATGCCGTCGTTGGAACTGCTTTGATTAAGAAATATCCAGCGCTTGAATCGGAGTTTGTCTATGGTGATTA
TAAAGTTTATGATGTTCGTAAAATGATTGCTAAGTCTGAGCAAGAAATAGGCAAAGCAACCGCAAAATAT
TTCTTTTACTCTAATATCATGAACTTCTTCAAAACAGAAATTACACTTGCAAATGGAGAGATTCGCAAAG
CCCCTCTAATCGAAACTAATGGGGAAACTGGAGAAATTGTCTGGGATAAAGGGCGAGATTTTGCCACAGT
GCGCAAAGTATTGTCCATGCCCCAAGTCAATATTGTCAAGAAAACAGAAGTACAGACAGGCGGATTCTCC
AAGGAGTCAATTTTACCAAAAAGAAATTCGGACAAGCTTATTGCTCGTAAAAAAGACTGGGATCCAAAAA
AATATGGTGGTTTTGATAGTCCAACGGTAGCTTATTCAGTCCTAGTGGTTGCTAAGGTGGAAAAAGGGAA
ATCGAAGAAGTTAAAATCCGTTAAAGAGTTACTAGGGATCACAATTATGGAAAGAAGTTCCTTTGAAAAA
AATCCGATTGACTTTTTAGAAGCTAAAGGATATAAGGAAGTTAAAAAAGACTTAATCATTAAACTACCTA
AATATAGTCTTTTTGAGTTAGAAAACGGTCGTAAACGGATGCTGGCTAGTGCCGGAGAATTACAAAAAGG
AAATGAGCTGGCTCTGCCAAGCAAATATGTGAATTTTTTATATTTAGCTAGTCATTATGAAAAGTTGAAG
GGTAGTCCAGAAGATAACGAACAAAAACAATTGTTTGTGGAGCAGCATAAGCATTATTTAGATGAGATTA
TTGAGCAAATCAGTGAATTTTCTAAGCGTGTTATTTTAGCAGATGCCAATTTAGATAAAGTTCTTAGTGC
ATATAACAAACATAGAGACAAACCAATACGTGAACAAGCAGAAAATATTATTCATTTATTTACGTTGACG
AATCTTGGAGCTCCCGCTGCTTTTAAATATTTTGATACAACAATTGATCGTAAACGATATACGTCTACAA
AAGAAGTTTTAGATGCCACTCTTATCCATCAATCCATCACTGGTCTTTATGAAACACGCATTGATTTGAG
TCAGCTAGGAGGTGACTAATAACATTGGAAGTGGATAACGGATCCGCGATCGCGGCGCGCCACCTGGTGG
CCGGCCGGTACCACGCGTGCGCGCTGATCCGGCTGCTAACAAAGCCCGAAAGGAAGCTGAGTTGGCTGCT
GCCACCGCTGAGCAATAACTAGCATAACCCCTTGGGGCCTCTAAACGGGTCTTGAGGGGTTTTTTGCTGA
AAGGAGGAACTATATCCGGATATCCACAGGACGGGTGTGGTCGCCATGATCGCGTAGTCGATAGTGGCTC
CAAGTAGCGAAGCGAGCAGGACTGGGCGGCGGCCAAAGCGGTCGGACAGTGCTCCGAGAACGGGTGCGCA
TAGAAATTGCATCAACGCATATAGCGCTAGCAGCACGCCATAGTGACTGGCGATGCTGTCGGAATGGACG
ATATCCCGCAAGAGGCCCGGCAGTACCGGCATAACCAAGCCTATGCCTACAGCATCCAGGGTGACGGTGC
CGAGGATGACGATGAGCGCATTGTTAGATTTCATACACGGTGCCTGACTGCGTTAGCAATTTAACTGTGA
TAAACTACCGCATTAAAGCTTATCGATGATAAGCTGTCAAACATGAGAATTCTTGAAGACGAAAGGGCCT
CGTGATACGCCTATTTTTATAGGTTAATGTCATGATAATAATGGTTTCTTAGACGTCAGGTGGCACTTTT
CGGGGAAATGTGCGCGGAACCCCTATTTGTTTATTTTTCTAAATACATTCAAATATGTATCCGCTCATGA
GACAATAACCCTGATAAATGCTTCAATAACATTGAAAAAGGAAGAGTATGAGTATTCAACATTTCCGTGT
CGCCCTTATTCCCTTTTTTGCGGCATTTTGCCTTCCTGTTTTTGCTCACCCAGAAACGCTGGTGAAAGTA
AAAGATGCTGAAGATCAGTTGGGTGCACGAGTGGGTTACATCGAACTGGATCTCAACAGCGGTAAGATCC
TTGAGAGTTTTCGCCCCGAAGAACGTTTTCCAATGATGAGCACTTTTAAAGTTCTGCTATGTGGCGCGGT
ATTATCCCGTGTTGACGCCGGGCAAGAGCAACTCGGTCGCCGCATACACTATTCTCAGAATGACTTGGTT
GAGTACTCACCAGTCACAGAAAAGCATCTTACGGATGGCATGACAGTAAGAGAATTATGCAGTGCTGCCA
TAACCATGAGTGATAACACTGCGGCCAACTTACTTCTGACAACGATCGGAGGACCGAAGGAGCTAACCGC
TTTTTTGCACAACATGGGGGATCATGTAACTCGCCTTGATCGTTGGGAACCGGAGCTGAATGAAGCCATA
CCAAACGACGAGCGTGACACCACGATGCCTGCAGCAATGGCAACAACGTTGCGCAAACTATTAACTGGCG
AACTACTTACTCTAGCTTCCCGGCAACAATTAATAGACTGGATGGAGGCGGATAAAGTTGCAGGACCACT
TCTGCGCTCGGCCCTTCCGGCTGGCTGGTTTATTGCTGATAAATCTGGAGCCGGTGAGCGTGGGTCTCGC
GGTATCATTGCAGCACTGGGGCCAGATGGTAAGCCCTCCCGTATCGTAGTTATCTACACGACGGGGAGTC
AGGCAACTATGGATGAACGAAATAGACAGATCGCTGAGATAGGTGCCTCACTGATTAAGCATTGGTAACT
GTCAGACCAAGTTTACTCATATATACTTTAGATTGATTTAAAACTTCATTTTTAATTTAAAAGGATCTAG
GTGAAGATCCTTTTTGATAATCTCATGACCAAAATCCCTTAACGTGAGTTTTCGTTCCACTGAGCGTCAG
ACCCCGTAGAAAAGATCAAAGGATCTTCTTGAGATCCTTTTTTTCTGCGCGTAATCTGCTGCTTGCAAAC
AAAAAAACCACCGCTACCAGCGGTGGTTTGTTTGCCGGATCAAGAGCTACCAACTCTTTTTCCGAAGGTA
ACTGGCTTCAGCAGAGCGCAGATACCAAATACTGTCCTTCTAGTGTAGCCGTAGTTAGGCCAC
Features (pLannotate 1.2.2; 17 found; start..end, strand, type, name):
    600..739     -  misc_feature   bom: basis of mobility region from pBR322
    841..1032    -  CDS            rop: Rop protein, which maintains plasmids at low copy number; rop
   1049..1429    +  CDS            YPB1_ECOLX: Protein predicted: Swiss-Prot protein existence level 4. From Escherichia coli.
   1671..2571    -  CDS            TcR (fragment): tetracycline efflux protein; tet; confers resistance to tetracycline
   2593..2611    +  promoter       T7 promoter: promoter for bacteriophage T7 RNA polymerase
   2700..2722    +  RBS            RBS: efficient ribosome binding site from bacteriophage T7 gene 10 (Olins and Rangwala, 1989)
   2742..2771    +  CDS            10xHis: 10xHis affinity tag
   2781..3881    +  CDS            MBP: maltose binding protein from E. coli; malE (mutated); This version of the gene does not encode a signal sequence, so MBP will remain in the cytosol.
   3936..3952    +  CDS            TEV site (fragment): tobacco etch virus (TEV) protease recognition and cleavage site
   3963..8067    +  CDS            Cas9 (fragment): Cas9 (Csn1) endonuclease from the Streptococcus pyogenes Type II CRISPR/Cas system generates RNA-guided double strand breaks in DNA
   8152..8201    +  CDS            SET1 (fragment): solubility-enhancement tag derived from T7 phage gene 10B
   8209..8256    +  terminator     T7 terminator: transcription terminator for bacteriophage T7 RNA polymerase
   8282..8574    -  CDS            TcR (fragment): tetracycline efflux protein; tet; confers resistance to tetracycline
   8622..8650    -  promoter       tet promoter: E. coli promoter for tetracycline efflux protein gene
   8763..8867    +  promoter       AmpR promoter: bla
   8868..9728    +  CDS            AmpR: β-lactamase; bla; confers resistance to ampicillin, carbenicillin, and related antibiotics
   9899..414     +  rep_origin     ori (across the origin): high-copy-number ColE1/pMB1/pBR322/pUC origin of replication
