[The description below was written by a language model from this plasmid's Addgene catalogue record and pLannotate feature annotations shown in this document.]
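Description:
pJSC114 is a 10,073 nt bacterial expression plasmid built on the pCT10 backbone for producing the eSpCas9(1.1) high-fidelity variant of Streptococcus pyogenes Cas9 in E. coli. The backbone has a pBR322-type architecture. It replicates from a ColE1/pMB1-family origin and retains the bom mobility region and the rop gene. Selection is by ampicillin through the bla β-lactamase gene under its own promoter. The catalogue lists the plasmid as high copy, although rop is normally associated with reduced copy number. Two tetracycline-resistance gene fragments and the tet promoter flank the expression cassette. They appear to be remnants of a tet gene interrupted by the cassette, so they should not be regarded as a working marker.

The expression cassette is driven by a T7 promoter followed by the phage T7 gene 10 ribosome binding site, and it ends at a T7 terminator, so it requires a host that supplies T7 RNA polymerase. The open reading frame encodes an N-terminal 10xHis tag, then a signal-sequence-free maltose binding protein that stays in the cytosol, a TEV protease cleavage site, and finally Cas9 carrying the K848A, K1003A and R1060A substitutions. The His tag supports affinity purification, MBP commonly aids solubility, and TEV cleavage allows the tags to be removed from the nuclease. A short annotated match to a T7 gene 10B-derived solubility tag lies just upstream of the terminator and is probably vector-derived sequence rather than part of the fusion. The insert was assembled by Gibson cloning. The plasmid is intended for recombinant production of the variant protein, and the associated work concerns Cas9 proofreading and targeting accuracy.
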