Addgene plasmid #101215: pJSC114 - Bacterial expression plasmid for SpCas9 eSpCas9(1.1) variant
Purpose: Bacterial expression plasmid for SpCas9 eSpCas9(1.1) variant
Depositing lab: Jennifer Doudna & Keith Joung. Depositing organization: University of California, Berkeley. Publication: Enhanced proofreading governs CRISPR-Cas9 targeting accuracy. Chen JS, Dagdas YS, Kleinstiver BP, Welch MM, Sousa AA, Harrington LB, Sternberg SH, Joung JK, Yildiz A, Doudna JA. Nature. 2017 Sep 20. doi: 10.1038/nature24268. PubMed 28931002.
Backbone
  Vector backbone: pCT10
  Backbone manufacturer: Doudna lab
  Vector type: Bacterial Expression
Growth in bacteria
  Bacterial resistance: Ampicillin, 100 μg/mL
  Growth temperature: 37°C
  Growth strain: DH5alpha
  Copy number: High Copy
Gene/Insert
  Gene/Insert name: SpCas9 variant K848A/K1003A/R1060A (alt name: Streptococcus pyogenes Cas9)
  Species: Streptococcus pyogenes
  Mutation: K848A, K1003A and R1060A
  Promoter: T7
  Tag / fusion protein: 10x His (N terminal on backbone); MBP (N terminal on backbone); TEV site (N terminal on backbone)
  Cloning method: Gibson Cloning
  Sequencing primers: 5′ T7; 3′ T7-term
Terms and licenses: Academic/Nonprofit Terms; Industry Terms: Not Available to Industry
Depositor comments: Please visit https://www.biorxiv.org/content/early/2017/08/12/160036 for bioRxiv preprint.
How to cite: pJSC114 - Bacterial expression plasmid for SpCas9 eSpCas9(1.1) variant was a gift from Jennifer Doudna & Keith Joung (Addgene plasmid # 101215 ; http://n2t.net/addgene:101215 ; RRID:Addgene_101215)
